>Addgene plasmid #66354 | GPR35-Tango | depositor partial sequence | sequence record 113321 | empty Tango
GACGGATCGGGAGATCTCCCGATCCCCTATGGTGCACTCTCAGTACAATCTGCTCTGATGCCGCATAGTT
AAGCCAGTATCTGCTCCCTGCTTGTGTGTTGGAGGTCGCTGAGTAGTGCGCGAGCAAAATTTAAGCTACA
ACAAGGCAAGGCTTGACCGACAATTGCATGAAGAATCTGCTTAGGGTTAGGCGTTTTGCGCTGCTTCGCG
ATGTACGGGCCAGATATACGCGTTGACATTGATTATTGACTAGTTATTAATAGTAATCAATTACGGGGTC
ATTAGTTCATAGCCCATATATGGAGTTCCGCGTTACATAACTTACGGTAAATGGCCCGCCTGGCTGACCG
CCCAACGACCCCCGCCCATTGACGTCAATAATGACGTATGTTCCCATAGTAACGCCAATAGGGACTTTCC
ATTGACGTCAATGGGTGGAGTATTTACGGTAAACTGCCCACTTGGCAGTACATCAAGTGTATCATATGCC
AAGTACGCCCCCTATTGACGTCAATGACGGTAAATGGCCCGCCTGGCATTATGCCCAGTACATGACCTTA
TGGGACTTTCCTACTTGGCAGTACATCTACGTATTAGTCATCGCTATTACCATGGTGATGCGGTTTTGGC
AGTACATCAATGGGCGTGGATAGCGGTTTGACTCACGGGGATTTCCAAGTCTCCACCCCATTGACGTCAA
TGGGAGTTTGTTTTGGCACCAAAATCAACGGGACTTTCCAAAATGTCGTAACAACTCCGCCCCATTGACG
CAAATGGGCGGTAGGCGTGTACGGTGGGAGGTCTATATAAGCAGAGCTCTCTGGCTAACTAGAGAACCCA
CTGCTTACTGGCTTATCGAAATTAATACGACTCACTATAGGGAGACCCAAGCTGGCTAGCGTTTAAACTT
AAGCTTGGTACCGAGCTCGGATCCACTAGTCCAGTGTGGTGGAATTCTGCAGATATCCAGCACAGTGGCG
GCCGCGCCACCATGAAGACGATCATCGCCCTGAGCTACATCTTCTGCCTGGTATTCGCCGACTACAAGGA
CGATGATGACGCCAGCATCGATACCGGTGGACGCACCCCACCCAGCCTGGGTCCCCAAGATGAGTCCTGC
ACCACCGCCAGCTCCTCCCTGGCCAAGGACACTTCATCGACCGGTGAGAACCTGTACTTCCAGCTAAGAT
TAGATAAAAGTAAAGTGATTAACAGCGCATTAGAGCTGCTTAATGAGGTCGGAATCGAAGGTTTAACAAC
CCGTAAACTCGCCCAGAAGCTAGGTGTAGAGCAGCCTACATTGTATTGGCATGTAAAAAATAAGCGGGCT
TTGCTCGACGCCTTAGCCATTGAGATGTTAGATAGGCACCATACTCACTTTTGCCCTTTAGAAGGGGAAA
GCTGGCAAGATTTTTTACGTAATAACGCTAAAAGTTTTAGATGTGCTTTACTAAGTCATCGCGATGGAGC
AAAAGTACATTTAGGTACACGGCCTACAGAAAAACAGTATGAAACTCTCGAAAATCAATTAGCCTTTTTA
TGCCAACAAGGTTTTTCACTAGAGAATGCATTATATGCACTCAGCGCTGTGGGGCATTTTACTTTAGGTT
GCGTATTGGAAGATCAAGAGCATCAAGTCGCTAAAGAAGAAAGGGAAACACCTACTACTGATAGTATGCC
GCCATTATTACGACAAGCTATCGAATTATTTGATCACCAAGGTGCAGAGCCAGCCTTCTTATTCGGCCTT
GAATTGATCATATGCGGATTAGAAAAACAACTTAAATGTGAAAGTGGGTCCGCGTACAGCCGCGCGCGTA
CGAAAAACAATTACGGGTCTACCATCGAGGGCCTGCTCGATCTCCCGGACGACGACGCCCCCGAAGAGGC
GGGGCTGGCGGCTCCGCGCCTGTCCTTTCTCCCCGCGGGACACACGCGCAGACTGTCGACGGCCCCCCCG
ACCGATGTCAGCCTGGGGGACGAGCTCCACTTAGACGGCGAGGACGTGGCGATGGCGCATGCCGACGCGC
TAGACGATTTCGATCTGGACATGTTGGGGGACGGGGATTCCCCGGGTCCGGGATTTACCCCCCACGACTC
CGCCCCCTACGGCGCTCTGGATATGGCCGACTTCGAGTTTGAGCAGATGTTTACCGATGCCCTTGGAATT
GACGAGTACGGTGGGTAGCTCGAGTCTAGAGGGCCCGTTTAAACCCGCTGATCAGCCTCGACTGTGCCTT
CTAGTTGCCAGCCATCTGTTGTTTGCCCCTCCCCCGTGCCTTCCTTGACCCTGGAAGGTGCCACTCCCAC
TGTCCTTTCCTAATAAAATGAGGAAATTGCATCGCATTGTCTGAGTAGGTGTCATTCTATTCTGGGGGGT
GGGGTGGGGCAGGACAGCAAGGGGGAGGATTGGGAAGACAATAGCAGGCATGCTGGGGATGCGGTGGGCT
CTATGGCTTCTGAGGCGGAAAGAACCAGCTGGGGCTCTAGGGGGTATCCCC
[124 nt withheld, positions 2502-2625]
C
[91 nt withheld, positions 2627-2717]
A
[49 nt withheld, positions 2719-2767]
CCTTTGACGTTGGAGTCCACGTTCTTT
[37 nt withheld, positions 2795-2831]
ACCCTATCTCGGTCTATTCTTTTGATTTATAAGGGATTTTGCCGATTTCGGCCTATTGGTTAAAAAATGA
GCTGATTTAACAAAAATTTAACGCGAATTAATTCTGTGGAATGTGTGTCAGTTAGGGTGTGGAAAGTCCC
CAGGCTCCCCAGCAGGCAGAAGTATGCAAAGCATGCATCTCAATTAGTCAGCAACCAGGTGTGGAAAGTC
CCCAGGCTCCCCAGCAGGCAGAAGTATGCAAAGCATGCATCTCAATTAGTCAGCAACCATAGTCCCGCCC
CTAACTCCGCCCATCCCGCCCCTAACTCCGCCCAGTTCCGCCCATTCTCCGCCCCATGGCTGACTAATTT
TTTTTATTTATGCAGAGGCCGAGGCCGCCTCTGCCTCTGAGCTATTCCAGAAGTAGTGAGGAGGCTTTTT
TGGAGGCCTAGGCTTTTGCAAAAAGCTCCCGGGAGCTTGTATATCCATTTTCGGATCTGATCAAGAGACA
GGATGAGGATCGTTTCGCATGATTGAACAAGATGGATTGCACGCAGGTTCTCCGGCCGCTTGGGTGGAGA
GGCTATTCGGCTATGACTGGGCACAACAGACAATCGGCTGCTCTGATGCCGCCGTGTTCCGGCTGTCAGC
GCAGGGGCGCCCGGTTCTTTTTGTCAAGACCGACCTGTCCGGTGCCCTGAATGAACTGCAGGACGAGGCA
GCGCGGCTATCGTGGCTGGCCACGACGGGCGTTCCTTGCGCAGCTGTGCTCGACGTTGTCACTGAAGCGG
GAAGGGACTGGCTGCTATTGGGCGAAGTGCCGGGGCAGGATCTCCTGTCATCTCACCTTGCTCCTGCCGA
GAAAGTATCCATCATGGCTGATGCAATGCGGCGGCTGCATACGCTTGATCCGGCTACCTGCCCATTCGAC
CACCAAGCGAAACATCGCATCGAGCGAGCACGTACTCGGATGGAAGCCGGTCTTGTCGATCAGGATGATC
TGGACGAAGAGCATCAGGGGCTCGCGCCAGCCGAACTGTTCGCCAGGCTCAAGGCGCGCATGCCCGACGG
CGAGGATCTCGTCGTGACCCATGGCGATGCCTGCTTGCCGAATATCATGGTGGAAAATGGCCGCTTTTCT
GGATTCATCGACTGTGGCCGGCTGGGTGTGGCGGACCGCTATCAGGACATAGCGTTGGCTACCCGTGATA
TTGCTGAAGAGCTTGGCGGCGAATGGGCTGACCGCTTCCTCGTGCTTTACGGTATCGCCGCTCCCGATTC
GCAGCGCATCGCCTTCTATCGCCTTCTTGACGAGTTCTTCTGAGCGGGACTCTGGGGTTCGAAATGACCG
ACCAAGCGACGCCCAACCTGCCATCACGAGATTTCGATTCCACCGCCGCCTTCTATGAAAGGTTGGGCTT
CGGAATCGTTTTCCGGGACGCCGGCTGGATGATCCTCCAGCGCGGGGATCTCATGCTGGAGTTCTTCGCC
CACCCCAACTTGTTTATTGCAGCTTATAATGGTTACAAATAAAGCAATAGCATCACAAATTTCACAAATA
AAGCATTTTTTTCACTGCATTCTAGTTGTGGTTTGTCCAAACTCATCAATGTATCTTATCATGTCTGTAT
ACCGTCGACCTCTAGCTAGAGCTTGGCGTAATCATGGTCATAGCTGTTTCCTGTGTGAAATTGTTATCCG
CTCACAATTCCACACAACATACGAGCCGGAAGCATAAAGTGTAAAGCCTGGGGTGCCTAATGAGTGAGCT
AACTCACATTAATTGCGTTGCGCTCACTGCCCGCTTTCCAGTCGGGAAACCTGTCGTGCCAGCTGCATTA
ATGAATCGGCCAACGCGCGGGGAGAGGCGGTTTGCGTATTGGGCGCTCTTCCGCTTCCTCGCTCACTGAC
TCGCTGCGCTCGGTCGTTCGGCTGCGGCGAGCGGTATCAGCTCACTCAAAGGCGGTAATACGGTTATCCA
CAGAATCAGGGGATAACGCAGGAAAGAACATGTGAGCAAAAGGCCAGCAAAAGGCCAGGAACCGTAAAAA
GGCCGCGTTGCTGGCGTTTTTCCATAGGCTCCGCCCCCCTGACGAGCATCACAAAAATCGACGCTCAAGT
CAGAGGTGGCGAAACCCGACAGGACTATAAAGATACCAGGCGTTTCCCCCTGGAAGCTCCCTCGTGCGCT
CTCCTGTTCCGACCCTGCCGCTTACCGGATACCTGTCCGCCTTTCTCCCTTCGGGAAGCGTGGCGCTTTC
TCATAGCTCACGCTGTAGGTATCTCAGTTCGGTGTAGGTCGTTCGCTCCAAGCTGGGCTGTGTGCACGAA
CCCCCCGTTCAGCCCGACCGCTGCGCCTTATCCGGTAACTATCGTCTTGAGTCCAACCCGGTAAGACACG
ACTTATCGCCACTGGCAGCAGCCACTGGTAACAGGATTAGCAGAGCGAGGTATGTAGGCGGTGCTACAGA
GTTCTTGAAGTGGTGGCCTAACTACGGCTACACTAGAAGAACAGTATTTGGTATCTGCGCTCTGCTGAAG
CCAGTTACCTTCGGAAAAAGAGTTGGTAGCTCTTGATCCGGCAAACAAACCACCGCTGGTAGCGGTTTTT
TTGTTTGCAAGCAGCAGATTACGCGCAGAAAAAAAGGATCTCAAGAAGATCCTTTGATCTTTTCTACGGG
GTCTGACGCTCAGTGGAACGAAAACTCACGTTAAGGGATTTTGGTCATGAGATTATCAAAAAGGATCTTC
ACCTAGATCCTTTTAAATTAAAAATGAAGTTTTAAATCAATCTAAAGTATATATGAGTAAACTTGGTCTG
ACAGTTACCAATGCTTAATCAGTGAGGCACCTATCTCAGCGATCTGTCTATTTCGTTCATCCATAGTTGC
CTGACTCCCCGTCGTGTAGATAACTACGATACGGGAGGGCTTACCATCTGGCCCCAGTGCTGCAATGATA
CCGCGAGACCCACGCTCACCGGCTCCAGATTTATCAGCAATAAACCAGCCAGCCGGAAGGGCCGAGCGCA
GAAGTGGTCCTGCAACTTTATCCGCCTCCATCCAGTCTATTAATTGTTGCCGGGAAGCTAGAGTAAGTAG
TTCGCCAGTTAATAGTTTGCGCAACGTTGTTGCCATTGCTACAGGCATCGTGGTGTCACGCTCGTCGTTT
GGTATGGCTTCATTCAGCTCCGGTTCCCAACGATCAAGGCGAGTTACATGATCCCCCATGTTGTGCAAAA
AAGCGGTTAGCTCCTTCGGTCCTCCGATCGTTGTCAGAAGTAAGTTGGCCGCAGTGTTATCACTCATGGT
TATGGCAGCACTGCATAATTCTCTTACTGTCATGCCATCCGTAAGATGCTTTTCTGTGACTGGTGAGTAC
TCAACCAAGTCATTCTGAGAATAGTGTATGCGGCGACCGAGTTGCTCTTGCCCGGCGTCAATACGGGATA
ATACCGCGCCACATAGCAGAACTTTAAAAGTGCTCATCATTGGAAAACGTTCTTCGGGGCGAAAACTCTC
AAGGATCTTACCGCTGTTGAGATCCAGTTCGATGTAACCCACTCGTGCACCCAACTGATCTTCAGCATCT
TTTACTTTCACCAGCGTTTCTGGGTGAGCAAAAACAGGAAGGCAAAATGCCGCAAAAAAGGGAATAAGGG
CGACACGGAAATGTTGAATACTCATACTCTTCCTTTTTCAATATTATTGAAGCATTTATCAGGGTTATTG
TCTCATGAGCGGATACATATTTGAATGTATTTAGAAAAATAAACAAATAGGGGTTCCGCGCACATTTCCC
CGAAAAGTGCCACCTGACGTC
