>Addgene plasmid #66354 | GPR35-Tango | depositor partial sequence | sequence record 113322 | GPR35
ATGAACGGCACGTATAACACATGTGGAAGTAGTGATTTGACCTGGCCCCCTGCTATCAAGCTCGGCTTTT
ACGCCTACCTGGGTGTTCTTCTGGTACTGGGATTGCTCCTGAACTCCTTGGCACTCTGGGTGTTTTGCTG
TAGAATGCAACAGTGGACAGAAACTCGCATTTACATGACCAACCTGGCTGTGGCTGACCTGTGCCTTCTG
TGTACGCTGCCCTTTGTCCTTCATTCCCTGCGGGATACTTCCGATACCCCCCTGTGCCAGCTGAGCCAAG
GTATTTATCTGACTAATAGGTATATGAGCATCAGCCTTGTTACTGCAATTGCAGTTGACAGATATGTAGC
GGTGAGACATCCTCTGCGCGCTCGGGGGCTTAGATCACCGAGGCAGGCAGCTGCCGTGTGCGCTGTGCTG
TGGGTTCTTGTCATTGGCAGCCTGGTCGCGAGGTGGCTCTTGGGTATCCAGGAAGGTGGTTTTTGTTTCC
GATCAACACGGCACAATTTCAACTCAATGGCTTTTCCCCTGCTCGGCTTTTATCTGCCTCTTGCCGTGGT
GGTGTTCTGTTCCCTGAAGGTCGTTACCGCCCTCGCCCAGAGACCCCCCACCGACGTGGGCCAGGCTGAG
GCGACGAGAAAGGCTGCCAGGATGGTGTGGGCAAACCTTCTGGTTTTTGTGGTCTGTTTCCTGCCGCTTC
ACGTTGGACTTACTGTGAGACTCGCAGTGGGCTGGAACGCTTGCGCTTTGCTGGAGACAATCCGCCGAGC
GCTGTATATTACATCAAAGCTGTCAGACGCAAACTGCTGCCTCGACGCTATCTGCTACTACTACATGGCA
AAGGAATTTCAAGAGGCTTCTGCACTTGCAGTAGCCCCCAGTGCCAAAGCTCATAAGTCACAGGATTCTC
TGTGTGTGACACTGGCC
