>Addgene plasmid #66354 | GPR35-Tango | addgene partial sequence | sequence record 119477 | CMV-F 5'-CGCAAATGGGCGGTAGGCGTG-3'
GCTCTCTGGCTAACTAGAGAACCCACTGCTTACTGGCTTATCGAAATTAATACGACTCACTATAGGGAGA
CCCAAGCTGGCTAGCGTTTAAACTTAAGCTTGGTACCGAGCTCGGATCCACTAGTCCAGTGTGGTGGAAT
TCTGCAGATATCCAGCACAGTGGCGGCCGCGCCACCATGAAGACGATCATCGCCCTGAGCTACATCTTCT
GCCTGGTATTCGCCGACTACAAGGACGATGATGACGCCAGCATCGATATGAACGGCACGTATAACACATG
TGGAAGTAGTGATTTGACCTGGCCCCCTGCTATCAAGCTCGGCTTTTACGCCTACCTGGGTGTTCTTCTG
GTACTGGGATTGCTCCTGAACTCCTTGGCACTCTGGGTGTTTTGCTGTAGAATGCAACAGTGGACAGAAA
CTCGCATTTACATGACCAACCTGGCTGTGGCTGACCTGTGCCTTCTGTGTACGCTGCCCTTTGTCCTTCA
TTCCCTGCGGGATACTTCCGATACCCCCCTGTGCCAGCTGAGCCAAGGTATTTATCTGACTAATAGGTAT
ATGAGCATCAGCCTTGTTACTGCAATTGCAGTTGACAGATATGTAGCGGTGAGACATCCTCTGCGCGCTC
GGGGGCTTAGATCACCGAGGCAGGCAGCTGCCGTGTGCGCTGTGCTGTGGGTTCTTGTCATTGGCAGCCT
GGTCGCGAGGTGGCTCTTGGGTATCCAGGAAGGTGGTTTTTGTTTCCGATCAACACGGCACAATTTCAAC
TCAATGGCTTTTCCCCTGCTCGGCTTTTATCTGCCTCTTGCCGTGGTGGTGTTCTGTTCCCTGAAGGTCG
TTACCGCCCTCGCCCAGAGACCCCCCACCGACGTGGGCCAGGCTGAGGCGACGAGAAAGGCTGCCAGGAT
GGTGTGGGCAAACCTTCTGGTTTTTGTGGTCTGTTTCCTGCCGCTTCACGTTGGACTTACTGTGA
