>Addgene plasmid #66354 | GPR35-Tango | addgene partial sequence | sequence record 119478 | Tet-R 5'-GGCGAGTTTACGGGTTGTTA-3'
GCTCTATGCGCTGTTATCACTTTACTTTTATCTAATCTTAGCTGGAAGTACAGGTTCTCACCGGTCGATG
AAGTGTCCTTGGCCAGGGAGGAGCTGGCGGTGGTGCAGGACTCATCTTGGGGACCCAGGCTGGGTGGGGT
GCGTCCACCGGTATCGATGGCCAGTGTCACACACAGAGAATCCTGTGACTTATGAGCTTTGGCACTGGGG
GCTACTGCAAGTGCAGAAGCCTCTTGAAATTCCTTTGCCATGTAGTAGTAGCAGATAGCGTCGAGGCAGC
AGTTTGCGTCTGACAGCTTTGATGTAATATACAGCGCTCGGCGGATTGTCTCCAGCAAAGCGCAAGCGTT
CCAGCCCACTGCGAGTCTCACAGTAAGTCCAACGTGAAGCGGCAGGAAACAGACCACAAAAACCAGAAGG
TTTGCCCACACCATCCTGGCAGCCTTTCTCGTCGCCTCAGCCTGGCCCACGTCGGTGGGGGGTCTCTGGG
CGAGGGCGGTAACGACCTTCAGGGAACAGAACACCACCACGGCAAGAGGCAGATAAAAGCCGAGCAGGGG
AAAAGCCATTGAGTTGAAATTGTGCCGTGTTGATCGGAAACAAAAACCACCTTCCTGGATACCCAAGAGC
CACCTCGCGACCAGGCTGCCAATGACAAGAACCCACAGCACAGCGCACACGGCAGCTGCCTGCCTCGGTG
ATCTAAGCCCCCGAGCGCGCAGAGGATGTCTCACCGCTACATATCTGTCAACTGCAATTGCAGTAACAAG
GCTGATGCTCATATACCTATTAGTCAGATAAATACCTTGGCTCAGCTGGCACAGGGGGGTATCGGAAGTA
TCCCGCAGGGAATGAAGGACAAAGGGCAGCGTACACAGAAGGCACAGGTCAGCCACAGCCAGGTTGGTCA
TGTAAATGCGAGTTTCTGTCCACTGTTGCATTCTACAGCAAAACACCCAGAGTGCCAAGGAGTTCAGGAG
CAATCCCAGTACCAGAAGAACACCCAGGTAGGCGTAAAAGCCGAGCTTGATA
