[The description below was written by a language model from this plasmid's Addgene catalogue record.]
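Description:
GPR35-Tango is a mammalian expression plasmid from the PRESTO-Tango collection, built on an "empty Tango" backbone that was itself derived from pcDNA3.1(+). It is maintained in E. coli as a high-copy plasmid under ampicillin selection. It also carries a neomycin resistance marker, so transfected mammalian cells can be selected with G418. No feature table accompanies the record, so the exact origins of replication and polyadenylation signals are not itemised.

The payload is the human GPR35 coding sequence (about 0.9 kb), placed under the CMV promoter for strong constitutive expression in mammalian cells. The backbone supplies an N-terminal FLAG epitope, which allows receptor expression to be detected. The depositor comments place a tTA (tetracycline transactivator) sequence downstream of the receptor, and the 3′ sequencing primer also lies in the Tet region. This fits the Tango design, in which the receptor is fused at its C terminus to a transcription factor that is released after arrestin is recruited to the activated receptor. The freed tTA then drives a reporter gene supplied separately by the assay cell line. The record does not list the linker, protease cleavage site or any other modules in the fusion.

The insert was cloned between NotI and a 3′ site given as XhoI. The depositor cautions that most vectors in the series carry XbaI rather than XhoI downstream of tTA.

The construct is used to measure ligand-induced arrestin translocation at GPR35 through transcriptional output. It can be used alone or as part of parallel screening across the human GPCR repertoire. It was generated under a programme that provides tools for understudied druggable proteins.
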