Addgene plasmid #66354: GPR35-Tango
Purpose: Expression of G protein-coupled receptors for PRESTO-Tango: parallel receptorome expression and screening via transcriptional output, with transcriptional activation following arrestin translocation
Depositing lab: Bryan Roth. Publication: PRESTO-Tango as an open-source resource for interrogation of the druggable human GPCRome. Kroeze WK, Sassano MF, Huang XP, Lansu K, McCorvy JD, Giguere PM, Sciaky N, Roth BL. Nat Struct Mol Biol. 2015 May;22(5):362-9. doi: 10.1038/nsmb.3014. Epub 2015 Apr 20. PubMed 25895059.
Backbone
  Vector backbone: empty Tango
  Backbone size w/o insert (bp): 6632
  Vector type: Mammalian Expression
  Selectable markers: Neomycin (select with G418)
Growth in bacteria
  Bacterial resistance: Ampicillin, 100 μg/mL
  Growth temperature: 37°C
  Growth strain: DH5alpha
  Copy number: High Copy
Gene/Insert
  Gene/Insert name: GPR35
  Species: H. sapiens (human)
  Insert size (bp): 927
  Entrez Gene: GPR35
  Promoter: CMV
  Tag / fusion protein: FLAG (N terminal on backbone)
  Cloning method: Restriction Enzyme; 5′ cloning site NotI (not destroyed); 3′ cloning site XhoI (unknown if destroyed)
  Sequencing primers: 5′ CMV-F; 3′ Tet-R
Terms and licenses: Academic/Nonprofit Terms; Industry Terms: Not Available to Industry
Depositor comments: Please note: Most of the PRESTO-Tango vectors do not contain the XhoI cut site downstream of the tTA sequence and instead carry an XbaI site. If you need to perform an XhoI digest we recommend sequencing with a forward primer at the C-terminus of tTA to determine which of the two sites is present. Suggested primer: 5-gagctccacttagacggcgagg-3. Original backbone was pcDNA3.1(+). These plasmids were generated as part of the Illuminating the Druggable Genome (IDG) program sponsored by the NIH Common Fund. The goal of this program is to identify, gather, and distribute information and resources for proteins that currently are not well-studied yet belong to commonly drug-targeted protein families: protein kinases, non-olfactory G-protein coupled receptors (GPCRs), and ion channels. The IDG program is designed to develop fundamental research tools for understudied proteins, elucidate their function, and disseminate the IDG-related resources and data to the greater scientific community.
How to cite: GPR35-Tango was a gift from Bryan Roth (Addgene plasmid # 66354 ; http://n2t.net/addgene:66354 ; RRID:Addgene_66354)
